Addgene plasmid #180285: pYTK-DN4
Purpose: KanR multi-gene yeast expression vector (GFP-dropout)
Depositing lab: Andreas Milias-Argeitis. Depositing organization: University of Groningen. Publication: A user-friendly and streamlined protocol for CRISPR/Cas9 genome editing in budding yeast. Novarina D, Koutsoumpa A, Milias-Argeitis A. STAR Protoc. 2022 Jun 10;3(2):101358. doi: 10.1016/j.xpro.2022.101358. eCollection 2022 Jun 17. PubMed 35712010.
Backbone
  Vector backbone: pYTK084
  Backbone size w/o insert (bp): 1779
  Total vector size (bp): 5083
  Vector type: Bacterial Expression, Yeast Expression
  Selectable markers: geneticin
Growth in bacteria
  Bacterial resistance: Kanamycin, 50 μg/mL
  Growth temperature: 37°C
  Growth strain: DH5alpha
  Copy number: High Copy
Gene/Insert
  Gene/Insert name: ConLS' - GFP - ConRE' - KanR - CEN6/ARS4
  Species: Synthetic
  Insert size (bp): 3304
  Cloning method: Restriction Enzyme; 5′ cloning site BsmBI (destroyed during cloning); 3′ cloning site BsmBI (destroyed during cloning)
  Sequencing primers: 5′ gaattcgcatctagactgatg; 3′ gacggatcgcttgcctgtaac
Resource information
  A portion of this plasmid was derived from a plasmid made by: A Highly-characterized Yeast Toolkit for Modular, Multi-part Assembly. Lee ME, DeLoache, WC A, Cervantes B, Dueber, JE. ACS Synthetic Biology 2015 DOI: 10.1021/sb500366v
Terms and licenses: Academic/Nonprofit Terms; Industry Terms: Not Available to Industry
Depositor comments: This plasmid was obtained via Golden Gate assembly of plasmids: pYTK008 + pYTK047 + pYTK073 + pYTK077 + pYTK081 + pYTK084
How to cite: pYTK-DN4 was a gift from Andreas Milias-Argeitis (Addgene plasmid # 180285 ; http://n2t.net/addgene:180285 ; RRID:Addgene_180285)
