[The description below was written by a language model from this plasmid's Addgene catalogue record and pLannotate feature annotations shown in this document.]
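Description:
pYTK-DN4 is an E. coli–yeast shuttle vector built from Yeast Toolkit (MoClo-YTK) parts to serve as a destination backbone for multi-gene Golden Gate assemblies in Saccharomyces cerevisiae. According to the record, it was made by Golden Gate assembly of six toolkit part plasmids onto the pYTK084 backbone, giving a plasmid of roughly 5.1 kb. That backbone supplies the bacterial maintenance functions: a high-copy ColE1/pUC-type origin and an aph(3')-Ia kanamycin resistance gene. pLannotate also flags a short fragment resembling the RSF origin spanning the sequence start, which is probably an incidental match rather than a functional second replicon.

The assembled insert is described as ConLS' – GFP – ConRE' – KanR – CEN6/ARS4. The GFP element is a superfolder GFP coding sequence followed by the rrnB T1 and T7Te bacterial terminators. Its promoter is not annotated in the feature table, but it is a bacterially expressed dropout marker. It sits between the ConLS' and ConRE' connector positions, and when transcription-unit cassettes are assembled into the vector they replace it, so correct clones appear as non-fluorescent E. coli colonies. Downstream, a kanMX cassette with the Ashbya gossypii TEF terminator confers geneticin (G418) resistance in yeast. The CEN6/ARS4 element provides autonomous replication and centromere-based segregation, so the plasmid is maintained episomally at low copy.

The vector is used to hold one or more yeast expression cassettes on a drug-selectable centromeric plasmid, independent of strain auxotrophies. It was deposited alongside a protocol for CRISPR/Cas9 genome editing in budding yeast, though the record does not detail its specific role in that workflow.
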