Features (pLannotate 1.2.2; 9 found; start..end, strand, type, name):
    375..1088    +  CDS            superfolder GFP: GFP variant that folds robustly even when fused to poorly folded proteins (Pédelacq et al., 2006)
   1100..1171    +  terminator     rrnB T1 terminator: transcription terminator T1 from the E. coli rrnB gene
   1187..1214    +  terminator     T7Te terminator: phage T7 early transcription terminator
   1465..2820    +  gene           kanMX: yeast selectable marker conferring kanamycin resistance (Wach et al., 1994)
   2623..2820    +  terminator     TEF terminator: Ashbya gossypii TEF terminator
   2825..3328    +  misc_feature   CEN/ARS: S. cerevisiae CEN6 centromere fused to an autonomously replicating sequence
   3372..4187    -  CDS            KanR: aminoglycoside phosphotransferase; aph(3')-Ia; confers resistance to kanamycin in bacteria or G418 (Geneticin®) in eukaryotes
   4412..5000    +  rep_origin     ori: high-copy-number ColE1/pMB1/pBR322/pUC origin of replication
   5059..16      +  rep_origin     RSF ori (fragment) (across the origin): Plasmids containing the RSF 1030 origin of replication can be propagated in E. coli cells that contain additional plasmids with compatible origins.
>Addgene plasmid #180285 | pYTK-DN4 | addgene full sequence | sequence record 356078 | Addgene NGS Result
TTCTGTGGATAACCGTGCGGCCGCCCCTGAATTCGCATCTAGACTGATGAGACGTGGTAGAGCCACAAAC
AGCCGGTACAAGCAACGATCTCCAGGACCATCTGAATCATGCGCGGATGACACGAACTCACGACGGCGAT
CACAGACATTAACCCACAGTACAGACACTGCGACAACGTGGCAATTCGTCGCAATACAACGTGAGACCGA
AAGTGAAACGTGATTTCATGCGTCATTTTGAACATTTTGTAAATCTTATTTAATAATGTGTGCGGCAATT
CACATTTAATTTATGAATGTTTTCTTAACATCGCGGCAACTCAAGAAACGGCAGGTTCGGATCTTAGCTA
CTAGAGAAAGAGGAGAAATACTAGATGCGTAAAGGCGAAGAGCTGTTCACTGGTGTCGTCCCTATTCTGG
TGGAACTGGATGGTGATGTCAACGGTCATAAGTTTTCCGTGCGTGGCGAGGGTGAAGGTGACGCAACTAA
TGGTAAACTGACGCTGAAGTTCATCTGTACTACTGGTAAACTGCCGGTTCCTTGGCCGACTCTGGTAACG
ACGCTGACTTATGGTGTTCAGTGCTTTGCTCGTTATCCGGACCATATGAAGCAGCATGACTTCTTCAAGT
CCGCCATGCCGGAAGGCTATGTGCAGGAACGCACGATTTCCTTTAAGGATGACGGCACGTACAAAACGCG
TGCGGAAGTGAAATTTGAAGGCGATACCCTGGTAAACCGCATTGAGCTGAAAGGCATTGACTTTAAAGAG
GACGGCAATATCCTGGGCCATAAGCTGGAATACAATTTTAACAGCCACAATGTTTACATCACCGCCGATA
AACAAAAAAATGGCATTAAAGCGAATTTTAAAATTCGCCACAACGTGGAGGATGGCAGCGTGCAGCTGGC
TGATCACTACCAGCAAAACACTCCAATCGGTGATGGTCCTGTTCTGCTGCCAGACAATCACTATCTGAGC
ACGCAAAGCGTTCTGTCTAAAGATCCGAACGAGAAACGCGATCATATGGTTCTGCTGGAGTTCGTAACCG
CAGCGGGCATCACGCATGGTATGGATGAACTGTACAAATGACCAGGCATCAAATAAAACGAAAGGCTCAG
TCGAAAGACTGGGCCTTTCGTTTTATCTGTTGTTTGTCGGTGAACGCTCTCTACTAGAGTCACACTGGCT
CACCTTCGGGTGGGCCTTTCTGCGTTTATAGGTCTCAGCTGGAAATCTGCTCGTCAGTGGTGCTCACACT
GACGAATCATGTACAGATCATACCGATGACTGCCTGGCGACTCACAACTAAGCAAGACAGCCGGAACCAG
CGCCGGCGAACACCACTGCATATATGGCATATCACAACAGTCCACGTCTCAAGCAGTTACAGAGATGTTA
CGAACCACTAGTGCACTGCAGTACAGTTTAGCTTGCCTCGTCCCCGCCGGGTCACCCGGCCAGCGACATG
GAGGCCCAGAATACCCTCCTTGACAGTCTTGACGTGCGCAGCTCAGGGGCATGATGTGACTGTCGCCCGT
ACATTTAGCCCATACATCCCCATGTATAATCATTTGCATCCATACATTTTGATGGCCGCACGGCGCGAAG
CAAAAATTACGGCTCCTCGCTCCAGACCTGCGAGCAGGGAAACGCTCCCCTCACAGACGCGTTGAATTGT
CCCCACGCCGCGCCCCTGTAGAGAAATATAAAAGGTTAGGATTTGCCACTGAGGTTCTTCTTTCATATAC
TTCCTTTTAAAATCTTGCTAGGATACAGTTCTCACATCACATCCGAACATAAACAAAAATGGGTAAGGAA
AAGACTCACGTTTCGAGGCCGCGATTAAATTCCAACATGGATGCTGATTTATATGGGTATAAATGGGCTC
GCGATAATGTCGGGCAATCAGGTGCGACAATCTATCGATTGTATGGGAAGCCCGATGCGCCAGAGTTGTT
TCTGAAACATGGCAAAGGTAGCGTTGCCAATGATGTTACAGATGAGATGGTCAGACTAAACTGGCTGACG
GAATTTATGCCTCTTCCGACCATCAAGCATTTTATCCGTACTCCTGATGATGCATGGTTACTCACCACTG
CGATCCCCGGCAAAACAGCATTCCAGGTATTAGAAGAATATCCTGATTCAGGTGAAAATATTGTTGATGC
GCTGGCAGTGTTCCTGCGCCGGTTGCATTCGATTCCTGTTTGTAATTGTCCTTTTAACAGCGATCGCGTA
TTTCGTCTGGCTCAGGCGCAATCACGAATGAATAACGGTTTGGTTGATGCGAGTGATTTTGATGACGAGC
GTAATGGCTGGCCTGTTGAACAAGTCTGGAAAGAAATGCATAAGCTTTTGCCATTCTCACCGGATTCAGT
CGTCACTCATGGTGATTTCTCACTTGATAACCTTATTTTTGACGAGGGGAAATTAATAGGTTGTATTGAT
GTTGGACGAGTCGGAATCGCAGACCGATACCAGGATCTTGCCATCCTATGGAACTGCCTCGGTGAGTTTT
CTCCTTCATTACAGAAACGGCTTTTTCAAAAATATGGTATTGATAATCCTGATATGAATAAATTGCAGTT
TCATTTGATGCTCGATGAGTTTTTCTAAAGTAACTGACAATAAAAAGATTCTTGTTTTCAAGAACTTGTC
ATTTGTATAGTTTTTTTATATTGTAGTTGTTCTATTTTAATCAAATGTTAGCGTGATTTATATTTTTTTT
CGCCTCGACATCATCTGCCCAGATGCGAAGTTAAGTGCGCAGAAAGTAATATCATGCGTCAATCGTATGT
GAATGCTGGTCGCTATACTGGAGTATCACGTGCTATAAAAATAATTATAATTTAAATTTTTTAATATAAA
TATATAAATTAAAAATAGAAAGTAAAAAAAGAAATTAAAGAAAAAATAGTTTTTGTTTTCCGAAGATGTA
AAAGACTCTAGGGGGATCGCCAACAAATACTACCTTTTATCTTGCTCTTCCTGCTCTCAGGTATTAATGC
CGAATTGTTTCATCTTGTCTGTGTAGAAAACCACACACGAAAATCCTGTGATTTTACATTTTACTTATCG
TTAATCGAATGTATATCTATTTAATCTGCTTTTCTTGTCTAATAAATATATATGTAAAGTACGCTTTTTG
TTGAAATTTTTTAAACCTTTGTTTATTTTTTTTTCTTCATTCCGTAACTCTTCTACCTTCTTTATTTACT
TTCTAAAATCCAAATACAAAACATAAAAATAAATAAACACAGAGTAAATTCCCAAATTATTCCATCATTA
AAAGATACGAGGCGCGTGTAAGTTACAGGCAAGCGATCCGTCCCGAGCGGCCGCGTGTTACAACCAATTA
ACCAATTCTGATTAGAAAAACTCATCGAGCATCAAATGAAACTGCAATTTATTCATATCAGGATTATCAA
TACCATATTTTTGAAAAAGCCGTTTCTGTAATGAAGGAGAAAACTCACCGAGGCAGTTCCATAGGATGGC
AAGATCCTGGTATCGGTCTGCGATTCCGACTCGTCCAACATCAATACAACCTATTAATTTCCCCTCGTCA
AAAATAAGGTTATCAAGTGAGAAATCACCATGAGTGACGACTGAATCCGGTGAGAATGGCAAAAGCTTAT
GCATTTCTTTCCAGACTTGTTCAACAGGCCAGCCATTACGCTCGTCATCAAAATCACTCGCATCAACCAA
ACCGTTATTCATTCGTGATTGCGCCTGAGCGAGGCGAAATACGCGATCGCTGTTAAAAGGACAATTACAA
ACAGGAATCGAATGCAACCGGCGCAGGAACACTGCCAGCGCATCAACAATATTTTCACCTGAATCAGGAT
ATTCTTCTAATACCTGGAATGCTGTTTTCCCGGGGATCGCAGTGGTGAGTAACCATGCATCATCAGGAGT
ACGGATAAAATGCTTGATGGTCGGAAGAGGCATAAATTCCGTCAGCCAGTTTAGTCTGACCATCTCATCT
GTAACATCATTGGCAACGCTACCTTTGCCATGTTTCAGAAACAACTCTGGCGCATCGGGCTTCCCATACA
ATCGATAGATTGTCGCACCTGATTGCCCGACATTATCGCGAGCCCATTTATACCCATATAAATCAGCATC
CATGTTGGAATTTAATCGCGGCCTGGAGCAAGACGTTTCCCGTTGAATATGGCTCATAACACCCCTTGTA
TTACTGTTTATGTAAGCAGACAGTTTTATTGTTCATGATGATATATTTTTATCTTGTGCAATGTAACATC
AGAGATTTTGAGACACAACGTGGCTTTGTTGAATAAATCGAACTTTTGCTGAGTTGAAGGATCAGTCATG
ACCAAAATCCCTTAACGTGAGTTTTCGTTCCACTGAGCGTCAGACCCCGTAGAAAAGATCAAAGGATCTT
CTTGAGATCCTTTTTTTCTGCGCGTAATCTGCTGCTTGCAAACAAAAAAACCACCGCTACCAGCGGTGGT
TTGTTTGCCGGATCAAGAGCTACCAACTCTTTTTCCGAAGGTAACTGGCTTCAGCAGAGCGCAGATACCA
AATACTGTTCTTCTAGTGTAGCCGTAGTTAGGCCACCACTTCAAGAACTCTGTAGCACCGCCTACATACC
TCGCTCTGCTAATCCTGTTACCAGTGGCTGCTGCCAGTGGCGATAAGTCGTGTCTTACCGGGTTGGACTC
AAGACGATAGTTACCGGATAAGGCGCAGCGGTCGGGCTGAACGGGGGGTTCGTGCACACAGCCCAGCTTG
GAGCGAACGACCTACACCGAACTGAGATACCTACAGCGTGAGCTATGAGAAAGCGCCACGCTTCCCGAAG
GGAGAAAGGCGGACAGGTATCCGGTAAGCGGCAGGGTCGGAACAGGAGAGCGCACGAGGGAGCTTCCAGG
GGGAAACGCCTGGTATCTTTATAGTCCTGTCGGGTTTCGCCACCTCTGACTTGAGCGTCGATTTTTGTGA
TGCTCGTCAGGGGGGCGGAGCCTATGGAAAAACGCCAGCAACGCGGCCTTTTTACGGTTCCTGGCCTTTT
GCTGGCCTTTTGCTGGCCTTTTGCTCACATGTTCTTTCCTGCGTTATCCCCTGA
